Addgene plasmid #247768: MBP_TS-B1AR_Trx_PreSc_NdeI_AgeI
Purpose: This plasmid is a modified version of pRG/III-hs-MBP (Addgene plasmid #121676), designed for the expression of a functional β1-adrenergic receptor (β1AR) in E. coli.
Depositing lab: Stephan Grzesiek. Depositing organization: University of Basel. Publication: Efficient production of a functional G protein-coupled receptor in E. coli for structural studies. Abiko LA, Rogowski M, Gautier A, Schertler G, Grzesiek S. J Biomol NMR. 2021 Jan;75(1):25-38. doi: 10.1007/s10858-020-00354-6. Epub 2021 Jan 27. PubMed 33501610.
Backbone
  Vector backbone: pRG/III-hs-MBP
  Backbone manufacturer: Reinhard Grisshammer and Richard Henderson, Addgene plasmid #121676
  Modifications to backbone: Thrombin cleavage sites were replaced with the more selective HRV 3C protease recognition sites to improve specificity. Each cleavage site was flanked on both sides by flexible (Gly-Ser)5 linkers to minimize structural interference with the fusion proteins or target protein. To facilitate future replacement of the β1AR gene with other GPCRs or transmembrane proteins, we introduced NdeI and AgeI restriction sites upstream and downstream of the β1AR coding sequence, respectively.
  Vector type: Bacterial Expression
Growth in bacteria
  Bacterial resistance: Ampicillin, 100 μg/mL
  Growth temperature: 37°C
  Growth strain: DH5alpha
  Copy number: Low Copy
Gene/Insert
  Gene/Insert name: Thermostable Turkey B1-adrenergic receptor (TS-B1AR)
  Species: Meleagris gallopavo
  Promoter: lac promoter
  Tag / fusion protein: MBP–(GS)5–HRV 3C site–(GS)5–NdeI site_ B1AR_AgeI site–(GS)5 linker–HRV 3C cleavage site–(GS)5–TrxA–10 x His tag
  Cloning method: Ligation Independent Cloning
  Sequencing primers: 5′ aac atc ccg cag atg tcc gct ttc tgg tat gcc gtg c; 3′ tcc tgg tag cac ttg agc gcc tga ggg tcc tc
Resource information
  A portion of this plasmid was derived from a plasmid made by: The original plasmid pRG/III-hs-MBP was kindly provided by R. Grisshammer (NIH).
Terms and licenses: Academic/Nonprofit Terms; Industry Terms: Not Available to Industry
How to cite: MBP_TS-B1AR_Trx_PreSc_NdeI_AgeI was a gift from Stephan Grzesiek (Addgene plasmid # 247768 ; http://n2t.net/addgene:247768 ; RRID:Addgene_247768)
