[The description below was written by a language model from this plasmid's Addgene catalogue record and pLannotate feature annotations shown in this document.]
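Description:
MBP_TS-B1AR_Trx_PreSc_NdeI_AgeI is an 8.4 kb bacterial expression plasmid for producing a functional, thermostabilised turkey (Meleagris gallopavo) β1-adrenergic receptor in E. coli. It is a modified version of pRG/III-hs-MBP. It replicates from a ColE1/pMB1-type origin and also carries the rop gene, which is consistent with its low-copy listing. Selection is by ampicillin through β-lactamase. The backbone also carries fragments of M13/f1 phage origins, a partial pBR322 bom region, and a sok/flmC locus of the hok/sok type, which normally contributes to plasmid maintenance by post-segregational killing.

Expression is driven by the lac promoter with its CAP binding site and lac operator. The plasmid supplies its own lac repressor from a lacIq-driven lacI gene, so transcription is repressed until it is induced with IPTG or lactose. The open reading frame encodes a sandwich fusion. Maltose-binding protein, annotated as including its periplasmic signal sequence, sits at the N-terminus, followed by the receptor, then E. coli thioredoxin (TrxA) and a 10xHis affinity tag. The rrnB T1 and T2 terminators lie downstream.

Compared with the parent vector, the thrombin sites on either side of the receptor were replaced with more selective HRV 3C (PreScission) protease sites. Each site is flanked on both sides by flexible (Gly-Ser)5 linkers, so the fusion partners can be removed with little structural interference. NdeI and AgeI sites were introduced immediately upstream and downstream of the receptor coding sequence, so that other GPCRs or transmembrane proteins can be swapped in. The associated publication concerns producing this functional GPCR in E. coli for structural studies.
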