Features (pLannotate 1.2.2; 24 found; start..end, strand, type, name):
    187..264     +  promoter       lacIq promoter: lacI (mutant); In the lacIq allele, a single base change in the promoter boosts expression of the lacI gene about 10-fold.
    265..1347    +  CDS            lacI: lac repressor; lacI; The lac repressor binds to the lac operator to inhibit transcription in E. coli. This inhibition can be relieved by adding lactose or isopropyl-β-D-thiogalactopyranoside (IPTG).
   1360..1381    +  protein_bind   CAP binding site: CAP binding activates transcription in the presence of cAMP. E. coli catabolite activator protein
   1396..1426    +  promoter       lac promoter: promoter for the E. coli lac operon
   1434..1450    +  protein_bind   lac operator: The lac repressor binds to the lac operator to inhibit transcription in E. coli. This inhibition can be relieved by adding lactose or isopropyl-β-D-thiogalactopyranoside (IPTG). lac repressor encoded by lacI
   1510..2685    +  CDS            MBP: maltose binding protein from E. coli; malE; This gene encodes a signal sequence that can direct MBP to the bacterial periplasm.
   2776..3705    +  CDS            ADRB1 (fragment): ADRB1_MELGA - Experimental evidence at protein level: Swiss-Prot protein existence level 1. Beta-adrenergic receptors mediate the catecholamine-induced activation of adenylate cyclase through the action of G proteins. This receptor binds epinephrine and norepinephrine with approximately equal affinity (PubMed:18594507). In dorsal pons neurons, involved in the regulation of sleep/wake behaviors (By similarity). From Meleagris gallopavo (Wild turkey).
   3793..4115    +  CDS            TrxA (fragment): E. coli thioredoxin; trxA
   4123..4152    +  CDS            10xHis: 10xHis affinity tag
   4173..4327    +  CDS            lacZα (fragment): LacZα fragment of β-galactosidase; lacZ fragment
   4420..4535    +  ncRNA          5S rRNA: Accession: RF00001 - 5S ribosomal RNA
   4539..4625    +  terminator     rrnB T1 terminator: Escherichia coli rrnB; transcription terminator T1 from the E. coli rrnB gene
   4717..4744    +  terminator     rrnB T2 terminator: transcription terminator T2 from the E. coli rrnB gene
   4763..4854    +  promoter       AmpR promoter: bla
   4855..5715    +  CDS            AmpR: β-lactamase; bla; confers resistance to ampicillin, carbenicillin, and related antibiotics
   5757..5935    -  rep_origin     M13 ori (fragment) (sequence partly withheld): M13 bacteriophage origin of replication; arrow indicates direction of (+) strand synthesis
   5981..6202    -  CDS            sok: SOK_ECOLX - Protein predicted: Swiss-Prot protein existence level 4. From Escherichia coli.
   6188..6397    +  CDS            flmC: FLMC1_ECOLI - Also known as ORF70 From Escherichia coli (strain K12).
   6531..6629    -  CDS            TRA2_ECOLX (fragment): Protein predicted: Swiss-Prot protein existence level 4. Required for transposition of transposon Tn903. From Escherichia coli.
   6659..6889    -  rep_origin     f1 ori (fragment) (sequence partly withheld): f1 bacteriophage origin of replication; arrow indicates direction of (+) strand synthesis
   7000..7588    +  rep_origin     ori: high-copy-number ColE1/pMB1/pBR322/pUC origin of replication
   7774..7825    -  misc_feature   bom (fragment): basis of mobility region from pBR322
   7941..8132    -  CDS            rop: Rop protein, which maintains plasmids at low copy number; rop
   8149..88      +  CDS            YPB1_ECOLX (across the origin): Protein predicted: Swiss-Prot protein existence level 4. From Escherichia coli.
>Addgene plasmid #247768 | MBP_TS-B1AR_Trx_PreSc_NdeI_AgeI | addgene full sequence | sequence record 494567 | Addgene NGS Result
GAAGACCATTCATGTTGTTGCTCAGGTCGCAGACGTTTTGCAGCAGCAGTCGCTTCACGTTCGCTCGCGT
ATCGGTGATTCATTCTGCTAACCAGTAAGGCAACCCCGCCAGCCTAGCCGGGTCCTCAACGACAGGAGCA
CGATCATGCGCACCCGTGGCCAGGACCCAACGCTGCCCGAAATTCCGACACCATCGAATGGTGCAAAACC
TTTCGCGGTATGGCATGATAGCGCCCGGAAGAGAGTCAATTCAGGGTGGTGAATGTGAAACCAGTAACGT
TATACGATGTCGCAGAGTATGCCGGTGTCTCTTATCAGACCGTTTCCCGCGTGGTGAACCAGGCCAGCCA
CGTTTCTGCGAAAACGCGGGAAAAAGTGGAAGCGGCGATGGCGGAGCTGAATTACATTCCCAACCGCGTG
GCACAACAACTGGCGGGCAAACAGTCGTTGCTGATTGGCGTTGCCACCTCCAGTCTGGCCCTGCACGCGC
CGTCGCAAATTGTCGCGGCGATTAAATCTCGCGCCGATCAACTGGGTGCCAGCGTGGTGGTGTCGATGGT
AGAACGAAGCGGCGTCGAAGCCTGTAAAGCGGCGGTGCACAATCTTCTCGCGCAACGCGTCAGTGGGCTG
ATCATTAACTATCCGCTGGATGACCAGGATGCCATTGCTGTGGAAGCTGCCTGCACTAATGTTCCGGCGT
TATTTCTTGATGTCTCTGACCAGACACCCATCAACAGTATTATTTTCTCCCATGAAGACGGTACGCGACT
GGGCGTGGAGCATCTGGTCGCATTGGATCACCAGCAAATCGCGCTGTTAGCGGGCCCATTAAGTTCTGTC
TCGGCGCGTCTGCGTCTGGCTGGCTGGCATAAATATCTCACTCGCAATCAAATTCAGCCGATAGCGGAAC
GGGAAGGCGACTGGAGTGCCATGTCCGGTTTTCAACAAACCATGCAAATGCTGAATGAGGGCATCGTTCC
CACTGCGATGCTGGTTGCCAACGATCAGATGGCGCTGGGCGCAATGCGCGCCATTACCGAGTCCGGGCTG
CGCGTTGGTGCGGATATCTCGGTAGTGGGATACGACGATACCGAAGACAGCTCATGTTATATCCCGCCGT
TAACCACCATCAAACAGGATTTTCGCCTGCTGGGGCAAACCAGCGTGGACCGCTTGCTGCAACTCTCTCA
GGGCCAGGCGGTGAAGGGCAATCAGCTGTTGCCCGTCTCACTGGTGAAAAGAAAAACCACCCTGGCGCCC
AATACGCAAACCGCCTCTCCCCGCGCGTTGGCCGATTCATTAATGCAGCTGGCACGACAGGTTTCCCGAC
TGGAAAGCGGGCAGTGAGCGCAACGCAATTAATGTGAGTTAGCTCACTCATTAGGCACCCCAGGCTTTAC
ACTTTATGCTTCCGGCTCGTATGTTGTGTGGAATTGTGAGCGGATAACAATTTCACACAGGAAACAGCTA
TGACCATGATTACGAATTTCTAGATAACGAGGGCAAACCATGAAAATAAAAACAGGTGCACGCATCCTCG
CATTATCCGCATTAACGACGATGATGTTTTCCGCCTCGGCTCTCGCCAAAATCGAAGAAGGTAAACTGGT
AATCTGGATTAACGGCGATAAAGGCTATAACGGTCTCGCTGAAGTCGGTAAGAAATTCGAGAAAGATACC
GGAATTAAAGTCACCGTTGAGCATCCGGATAAACTGGAAGAGAAATTCCCACAGGTTGCGGCAACTGGCG
ATGGCCCTGACATTATCTTCTGGGCACACGACCGCTTTGGTGGCTACGCTCAATCTGGCCTGTTGGCTGA
AATCACCCCGGACAAAGCGTTCCAGGACAAGCTGTATCCGTTTACCTGGGATGCCGTACGTTACAACGGC
AAGCTGATTGCTTACCCGATCGCTGTTGAAGCGTTATCGCTGATTTATAACAAAGATCTGCTGCCGAACC
CGCCAAAAACCTGGGAAGAGATCCCGGCGCTGGATAAAGAACTGAAAGCGAAAGGTAAGAGCGCGCTGAT
GTTCAACCTGCAAGAACCGTACTTCACCTGGCCGCTGATTGCTGCTGACGGGGGTTATGCGTTCAAGTAT
GAAAACGGCAAGTACGACATTAAAGACGTGGGCGTGGATAACGCTGGCGCGAAAGCGGGTCTGACCTTCC
TGGTTGACCTGATTAAAAACAAACACATGAATGCAGACACCGATTACTCCATCGCAGAAGCTGCCTTTAA
TAAAGGCGAAACAGCGATGACCATCAACGGCCCGTGGGCATGGTCCAACATCGACACCAGCAAAGTGAAT
TATGGTGTAACGGTACTGCCGACCTTCAAGGGTCAACCATCCAAACCGTTCGTTGGCGTGCTGAGCGCAG
GTATTAACGCCGCCAGTCCGAACAAAGAGCTGGCAAAAGAGTTCCTCGAAAACTATCTGCTGACTGATGA
AGGTCTGGAAGCGGTTAATAAAGACAAACCGCTGGGTGCCGTAGCGCTGAAGTCTTACGAGGAAGAGTTG
GCGAAAGATCCACGTATTGCCGCCACCATGGAAAACGCCCAGAAAGGTGAAATCATGCCGAACATCCCGC
AGATGTCCGCTTTCTGGTATGCCGTGCGTACTGCGGTGATCAACGCCGCCAGCGGTCGTCAGACTGTCGA
TGAAGCCCTGAAAGACGCGCAGACTGGATCTGGTTCTGGTTCTGGCTCAGGGTCACTGGAAGTTCTGTTC
CAGGGGCCCGGTAGCGGAAGTGGATCCGGGAGCGGACATATGGGGGCCGAGCTGCTGTCGCAGCAGTGGG
AGGCGGGCATGAGCCTGCTGATGGCCCTGGTGGTGCTGCTCATCGTGGCCGGCAACGTGCTGGTGATCGC
GGCCATCGGGAGCACGCAGCGGCTGCAGACGCTCACCAACCTCTTCATCACCTCGCTGGCCTGCGCCGAC
CTGGTGGTGGGGCTGCTGGTGGTGCCTTTCGGGGCCACGCTGGTGGTGCGGGGCACCTGGCTGTGGGGCT
CCTTCCTCTGCGAGCTCTGGACATCGCTGGACGTGCTTTGCGTGACGGCAAGCGTGGAGACCTTGTGCGT
CATCGCCATCGACCGCTACCTGGCCATCACCTCTCCATTCCGCTACCAGAGCCTGATGACCAGGGCTCGG
GCCAAGGTCATCATCTGCACCGTCTGGGCCATCTCCGCTCTGGTCTCTTTCCTGCCCATCATGATGCACT
GGTGGCGGGACGAGGACCCTCAGGCGCTCAAGTGCTACCAGGACCCGGGCTGCTGCGAATTTGTCACCAA
CCGGGCTTACGCCATCGCCTCGTCCATCATCTCCTTCTACATCCCCCTCCTCATCATGATCTTCGTGGCG
CTGCGGGTGTACCGGGAGGCCAAGGAGCAGATCAGGAAGATCGACCGCGCTAGCAAGAGGAAGACGTCCC
GTGTCATGCTGATGAGGGAACACAAAGCTCTGAAGACATTGGGTATCATCATGGGGGTGTTCACCCTCTG
CTGGCTCCCTTTCTTCTTGGTGAACATTGTCAACGTCTTCAACAGAGATCTGGTGCCGAAATGGCTCTTC
GTTGCCTTCAACTGGTTGGGCTACGCCAACTCTGCTATGAACCCCATCATCCTCTGCCGCAGCCCAGACT
TCCGTAAGGCCTTCAAGAGGCTGCTCGCCTTCCCCCGCAAAGCTGACAGGCGGCTGCTCGAGGGCACCGG
TAGTGGTAGTGGATCTGGTAGTCTGGAAGTGCTGTTTCAGGGCCCGGGTAGCGGTAGTGGCTCCGGCTCC
GGGAGCGAATTCAGCGATAAAATTATTCACCTGACTGACGACAGTTTTGACACGGATGTACTCAAAGCGG
ACGGGGCGATCCTCGTCGATTTCTGGGCAGAGTGGTGCGGTCCGTGCAAAATGATCGCCCCGATTCTGGA
TGAAATCGCTGACGAATATCAGGGCAAACTGACCGTTGCAAAACTGAACATCGATCAAAACCCTGGCACT
GCGCCGAAATATGGCATCCGTGGTATCCCGACTCTGCTGCTGTTCAAAAACGGTGAAGTGGCGGCAACCA
AAGTGGGTGCACTGTCTAAAGGTCAGTTGAAAGAGTTCCTCGACGCTAACCTGGCGGGTACCCACCATCA
CCATCACCATCACCATCACCATTAATAATCTAGAAAGCTTGGCACTGGCCGTCGTTTTACAACGTCGTGA
CTGGGAAAACCCTGGCGTTACCCAACTTAATCGCCTTGCAGCACATCCCCCTTTCGCCAGCTGGCGTAAT
AGCGAAGAGGCCCGCACCGATCGCCCTTCCCAACAGTTGCGCAGCCTGAATGGCGAATGGCAGCTTGGCT
GTTTTGGCGGATGAGATAAGATTTTCAGCCTGATACAGATTAAATCAGAACGCAGAAGCGGTCTGATAAA
ACAGAATTTGCCTGGCGGCAGTAGCGCGGTGGTCCCACCTGACCCCATGCCGAACTCAGAAGTGAAACGC
CGTAGCGCCGATGGTAGTGTGGGGTCTCCCCATGCGAGAGTAGGGAACTGCCAGGCATCAAATAAAACGA
AAGGCTCAGTCGAAAGACTGGGCCTTTCGTTTTATCTGTTGTTTGTCGGTGAACGCTCTCCTGAGTAGGA
CAAATCCGCCGGGAGCGGATTTGAACGTTGCGAAGCAACGGCCCGGAGGGTGGCGGGCAGGACGCCCGCC
ATAAACTGCCAGGCATCAAATTAAGCAGAAGGCCATCCTGACGGATGGCCTTTTTGCGTTTCTACAAACT
CTTTTGTTTATTTTTCTAAATACATTCAAATATGTATCCGCTCATGAGACAATAACCCTGATAAATGCTT
CAATAATATTGAAAAAGGAAGAGTATGAGTATTCAACATTTCCGTGTCGCCCTTATTCCCTTTTTTGCGG
CATTTTGCCTTCCTGTTTTTGCTCACCCAGAAACGCTGGTGAAAGTAAAAGATGCTGAAGATCAGTTGGG
TGCACGAGTGGGTTACATCGAACTGGATCTCAATAGCGGTAAGATCCTTGAGAGTTTTCGCCCCGAAGAA
CGTTTCCCAATGATGAGCACTTTTAAAGTTCTGCTATGTGGCGCGGTATTATCCCGTGTTGACGCCGGGC
AAGAGCAACTCGGTCGCCGCATACACTATTCTCAGAATGACTTGGTTGAGTACTCACCAGTCACAGAAAA
GCATCTTACGGATGGCATGACAGTAAGAGAATTATGCAGTGCTGCCATAACCATGAGTGATAACACTGCG
GCCAACTTACTTCTGACAACGATCGGAGGACCGAAGGAGCTAACCGCTTTTTTGCACAACATGGGGGATC
ATGTAACTCGCCTTGATCGTTGGGAACCGGAGCTGAATGAAGCCATACCAAACGACGAGCGTGACACCAC
GATGCCTGTAGCAATGGCAACAACGTTGCGCAAACTATTAACTGGCGAACTACTTACTCTAGCTTCCCGG
CAACAATTAATAGACTGGATGGAGGCGGATAAAGTTGCAGGACCACTTCTGCGCTCGGCCCTTCCGGCTG
GCTGGTTTATTGCTGATAAATCTGGAGCCGGTGAGCGTGGGTCTCGCGGTATCATTGCAGCACTGGGGCC
AGATGGTAAGCCCTCCCGTATCGTAGTTATCTACACGACGGGGAGTCAGGCAACTATGGATGAACGAAAT
AGACAGATCGCTGAGATAGGTGCCTCACTGATTAAGCATTGGTAACTGTCAGACCAAGTTTACTCATATA
TACTTTAGATTGATT
[38 nt withheld, positions 5756-5793]
A
[37 nt withheld, positions 5795-5831]
ATTTTGTTAAAATTCGCGTTAAATTTTTGTTAAATCAGCTCATTTTTTAACCAATAGGCCGAAATCGGCA
AAATCCCTTATAAATCAAAAGAATAGCCCGAGATCCGGCCGAACAAACTCCGGGAGGCAGCGTGATGCGG
CAACAATCACACGGATTTCCCGTGAACGGTCTGAATGAGCGGATTATTTTCAGGGAAAGTGAGTGTGGTC
AGCGTGCAGGTATATGGGCTATGATGTGCCCGGCGCTTGAGGCTTTCTGCCTCATGACGTGAAGGTGGTT
TGTTGCCGTGTTGTGTGGCAGAAAGAAGATAGCCCCGTAGTAAGTTAATTTTCATTAACCACCACGAGGC
ATCCCTATGTCTAGTCCACATCAGGATAGCCTCTTACCGCGCTTTGCGCAAGGAGAAGAAGGCCATGAAA
CTACCACGAAGTTCCCTTGTCTGGTGTGTGTTGATCGTGTGTCTCACACTGTTGATATTCACTTATCTGA
CACGAAAATCGCTGTGCGAGATTCGTTACAGAGACGGACACAGGGAGGTGGCGGCTTTCATGGCTTACGA
ATCCGGTAAGTAGCAACCTGGAGGCGGGCGCAGGCCCGCCTTTTCAGGACTGATGCTGGTCTGACTACTG
AAGCGCCTTTATAAAGGGGCTGCTGGTTCGCCGGTAGCCCCTTTCTCCTTGCTGATGTTGTGGGAATTCC
TGAATCGCCCCATCATCCAGCCAGAAAGTGAGGGAGCCACGGTTGATGAGAGCTTTGTTGTAGGTGGACC
AGTTGGTGATTTTGAACTTTTGCTTTGCCACGGAACGGTCTGCGTTGTCGGGAAGAT
[106 nt withheld, positions 6659-6764]
G
[125 nt withheld, positions 6766-6890]
AAAGGATCTAGGTGAAGATCCTTTTTGATAATCTCATGACCAAAATCCCTTAACGTGAGTTTTCGTTCCA
CTGAGCGTCAGACCCCGTAGAAAAGATCAAAGGATCTTCTTGAGATCCTTTTTTTCTGCGCGTAATCTGC
TGCTTGCAAACAAAAAAACCACCGCTACCAGCGGTGGTTTGTTTGCCGGATCAAGAGCTACCAACTCTTT
TTCCGAAGGTAACTGGCTTCAGCAGAGCGCAGATACCAAATACTGTCCTTCTAGTGTAGCGGTAGTTAGG
CCACCACTTCAAGAACTCTGTAGCACCGCCTACATACCTCGCTCTGCTAATCCTGTTACCAGTGGCTGCT
GCCAGTGGCGATAAGTTGTGTCTTACCGGGTTGGACTCAAGACGATAGTTACCGGATAAGGCGCAGCGGT
CGGGCTGAACGGGGGGTTCGTGCACACAGCCCAGCTTGGAGCGAACGACCTACACCGAACTGAGATACCT
ACAGCGTGAGCTATGAGAAAGCGCCACGCTTCCCGAAGGGAGAAAGGCGGACAGGTATCCGGTAAGCGGC
AGGGTCGGAACAGGAGAGCGCACGAGGGAGCTTCCAGGGGGAAACGCCTGGTATCTTTATAGTCCTGTCG
GGTTTCGCCACCTCTGACTTGAGCGTCGATTTTTGTGATGCTCGTCAGGGGGGCGGAGCCTATGGAAAAA
CGCCAGCAACGCGGCCTTTTTACGGTTCCTGGCCTTTTGCTGGCCTTTTGCTCACATGTTCTTTCCTGCG
TTATCCCCTGATTCTGTGGATAACCGTATTACCGCCTTTGAGTGAGCTGATACCGCTCGCCGCAGCCGAA
CGACCGAGCGCAGCGAGTCAGTGAGCGAGGAAGCGGAAGAGCGCCTGATGCGGTATTTTCTCCTTACGCA
TCTGTGCGGTATTTCACACCGCATAGGGTCATGGCTGCGCCCCGACACCCGCCAACACCCGCTGACGCGC
CCTGACGGGCTTGTCTGCTCCCGGCATCCGCTTACAGACAAGCTGTGACCGTCTCCGGGAGCTGCATGTG
TCAGAGGTTTTCACCGTCATCACCGAAACGCGCGAGGCAGCTGCGGTAAAGCTCATCAGCGTGGTCGTGC
AGCGATTCACAGATGTCTGCCTGTTCATCCGCGTCCAGCTCGTTGAGTTTCTCCAGAAGCGTTAATGTCT
GGCTTCTGATAAAGCGGGCCATGTTAAGGGCGGTTTTTTCCTGTTTGGTCACTGATGCCTCCGTGTAAGG
GGGATTTCTGTTCATGGGGGTAATGATACCGATGAAACGAGAGAGGATGCTCACGATACGGGTTACTGAT
GATGAACATGCCCGGTTACTGGAACGTTGTGAGGGTAAACAACTGGCGGTATGGATGCGGCGGGACCAGA
GAAAAATCACTCAGGGTCAATGCCAGCGCTTCGTTAATACAGATGTAGGTGTTCCACAGGGTAGCCAGCA
GCATCCTGCGATGCAGATCCGGAACATAATGGTGCAGGGCGCTGACTTCCGCGTTTCCAGACTTTACGAA
ACACGGAAACC
